>Addgene plasmid #244103 | pAAV.TBG.(cyto).iGlucoSnFR2.mIRFP670nano3 | addgene full sequence | sequence record 487000 | Addgene NGS Result
GCACGACAGGTTTCCCGACTGGAAAGCGGGCAGTGAGCGCAACGCAATTAATGTGAGTTAGCTCACTCAT
TAGGCACCCCAGGCTTTACACTTTATGCTTCCGGCTCGTATGTTGTGTGGAATTGTGAGCGGATAACAAT
TTCACACAGGAAACAGCTATGACCATGATTACGCCAGATTTAATTAAGGCCTTAATTAGGCTGCGCGCTC
GCTCGCTCACTGAGGCCGCCCGGGCAAAGCCCGGGCGTCGGGCGACCTTTGGTCGCCCGGCCTCAGTGAG
CGAGCGAGCGCGCAGAGAGGGAGTGGCCAACTCCATCACTAGGGGTTCCTTGTAGTTAATGATTAACCCG
CCATGCTACTTATCTACGTAGCCATGCTCTAGGAAGATCGGAATTCGCCCTTAAGCTAGCAGGTTAATTT
TTAAAAAGCAGTCAAAAGTCCAAGTGGCCCTTGGCAGCATTTACTCTCTCTGTTTGCTCTGGTTAATAAT
CTCAGGAGCACAAACATTCCAGATCCAGGTTAATTTTTAAAAAGCAGTCAAAAGTCCAAGTGGCCCTTGG
CAGCATTTACTCTCTCTGTTTGCTCTGGTTAATAATCTCAGGAGCACAAACATTCCAGATCCGGCGCGCC
AGGGCTGGAAGCTACCTTTGACATCATTTCCTCTGCGAATGCATGTATAATTTCTACAGAACCTATTAGA
AAGGATCACCCAGCCTCTGCTTTTGTACAACTTTCCCTTAAAAAACTGCCAATTCCACTGCTGTTTGGCC
CAATAGTGAGAACTTTTTCCTGCTGCCTCTTGGTGCTTTTGCCTATGGCCCCTATTCTGCCTGCTGAAGA
CACTCTTGCCAGCATGGACTTAAACCCCTCCAGCTCTGACAATCCTCTTTCTCTTTTGTTTTACATGAAG
GGTCTGGCAGCCAAAGCAATCACTCAAAGTTCAAACCTTATCATTTTTTGCTTTGTTCCTCTTGGCCTTG
GTTTTGTACATCAGCTTTGAAAATACCATCCCAGGGTTAATGCTGGGGTTAATTTATAACTAAGAGTGCT
CTAGTTTTGCAATACAGGACATGCTATAAAAATGGAAAGATGTTGCTTTCTGAGAGACTGCAGAAGTTGG
TCGTGAGGCACTGGGCAGGTAAGTATCAAGGTTACAAGACAGGTTTAAGGAGACCAATAGAAACTGGGCT
TGTCGAGACAGAGAAGACTCTTGCGTTTCTGATAGGCACCTATTGGTCTTACTGACATCCACTTTGCCTT
TCTCTCCACAGGTGTCCAGGCGGCCGCCATGGGCAGATCTAAGCTGGAGATTTTCTCTTGGTGGGCTGGG
GATGAAGGCCCTGCCCTGGAGGCACTCATCAGACTGTATAAACAGAAGTATCCTGGAGTAGAGGTGATAA
ACGCCACTGTCACCGGAGGTGCCGGTGTAAATGCTCGCGCTGTCCTTAAGACAAGGATGCTTGGTGGTGA
TCCTCCTGATACATTTCAAGTTGCAGCAGGGATGGAGTTGATAGGCACATGGGTGGTGGCTAACAGAATG
GAGGATCTCAGCGCCTTGTTTCGACAAGAGGGTTGGCTTCAAGCCTTCCCCAAGGGCCTTATTGATCTGA
TTAGTTATAAAGGTGGTATATGGAGTGTGCCCGTTAATATTCACAGGTCAAACGTAATGTGGTATTTGCC
TGCAAAGCTAAAAGAGTGGGGAGTTAACCCCCCACGGACTTGGGATGAGTTTCTTGCCACCTGTCAAACA
CTTAAACAAAAGGGTCTGGAAGCTCCACTGGCTCTCGGGGAAAATTGGACACAACAACACCTCTGGGAGA
GTGTCGCCTTGGCTGTATTGGGGCCTGATGATTGGAATAATCTGTGGAATGGGAAGCTGAAGTTCACAGA
CCCTAAAGCAGTTAGGGCATGGGAAGTCTTTGGCCGCGTTTTGGACTGTGCCAACAAGGATGCAGCAGGC
TTGTCTTGGCAGCAAGCTGTCGATCGGGTAGTACAGGGGAAAGCCGCTTTTAACGTAATGGGCGACTGGG
CAGCAGGATATATGACTACCACTCTCAAGTTGAAGCCTGGTACAGATTTCGCATGGGCACCAAGTCCCGG
GACACAGGGCGTCTTTATGATGGTTTCCGACTCTTTCGGACTTCCCAAAGGAGCCAAAAATCGACAAAAC
GCTATCAACTGGCTTCGATTGGTCGGCTCTAAAGAAGGTCAAGATACATTCAACCCACTGAAAGGGTCCA
TCGCTGCTCGGCTCGATAGCGACCCAAGCAAGTATCCGTGTAACGTCTATATCACCGCCGACAAGCAGAA
GAACGGCATCAAGGCGAACTTCAAGATCCGCCACAACGTGGAGGACGGCAGCGTGCAGCTCGCCGACCAC
TACCAGCAGAACACCCCCATCGGCGACGGCCCCGTGCTGCTGCCCGACAACCACTACCTGGTGACCCAGT
CCGTGCTGAGCAAAGACCCCAACGAGAAGCGCGATCACATGGTCCTGCTGGAGTTCGTGACCGCCGCCGG
GATCACTCTCGGCATGGACGAGCTGTACAAGGGCGGTACCGGAGGGAGCATGAGCAAGGGCGAGGAGCTG
TTCACCGGGGTGGTGCCCATCCTGGTCGAGCTGGACGGCGACGTAAACGGCCACAAGTTCAGCGTGCGCG
GCGAGGGCGAGGGCGATGCCACCAACGGCAAGCTGACCCTGAAGTTCATCTGCACCACCGGCAAGCTGCC
CGTGCCCTGGCCCACCCTCGTGACCACCCTGACCTACGGCGTGCAGTGCTTCAGCCGCTACCCCGACCAC
ATGAAGCAGCACGACTTCTTCAAGTCCGCCATGCCCGAAGGCTACGTCCAGGAGCGCACCATCAGCTTCA
AGGACGACGGCACCTACAAGACCCGCGCCGAGGTGAAGTTCGAGGGCGACACCCTGGTGAACCGCATCGA
GCTGAAGGGCATCGACTTCAAGGAGGACGGCAACATCCTGGGGCACAAGCTGGAGTACAACTTTAACAAC
CCCAACGCATACGGACAGAGTGCAATGCGAGATTGGCGGAGTAATCGCATCGTTGGCTCCCTGGTAGCAG
GAGCAGTGGCCCCTGAAAGCTCCATGTCACAATTCGGAACAGTAATGGAAATTTTCCTGCAAACACGCAA
CCCACAAGCAGCAGCAAATGCAGCACAAGCTATTGCTGACCAAGTTGGCCTGGGTCGCCTTGGTCAGCTG
CAGTCTACCGGCTCCGGAGGTGGAGGTACTGGAGGAGGTGGGTCAGGTGGAGGTGGATCAATGGCAAACC
TGGACAAGATGCTGAACACCACCGTGACCGAGGTGCGCAAGTTCCTGCAAGCGGACAGAGTGTGCGTGTT
CAAGTTCGAGGAAGATTACTCCGGCACCGTCTCGCACGAAGCCGTGGACGACAGATGGATTAGCATCCTG
AAGACCCAGGTGCAGGACAGATACTTCATGGAAACCAGAGGCGAGGAATACGTCCACGGCAGATACCAGG
CCATCGCCGACATCTACACAGCCAATCTGGTCGAGTGCTACAGAGACCTGCTGATCGAGTTTCAGGTGCG
GGCCATTCTGGCTGTCCCCATCCTGCAAGGCAAGAAGCTGTGGGGCCTGCTGGTGGCCCACCAACTGGCC
GGCCCTCGGGAGTGGCAGACCTGGGAAATCGACTTCCTGAAACAGCAAGCCGTGGTGATGGGCATCGCCA
TCCAGCAGAGCTAGAAGCTTGGATCCAATCAACCTCTGGATTACAAAATTTGTGAAAGATTGACTGGTAT
TCTTAACTATGTTGCTCCTTTTACGCTATGTGGATACGCTGCTTTAATGCCTTTGTATCATGCTATTGCT
TCCCGTATGGCTTTCATTTTCTCCTCCTTGTATAAATCCTGGTTGCTGTCTCTTTATGAGGAGTTGTGGC
CCGTTGTCAGGCAACGTGGCGTGGTGTGCACTGTGTTTGCTGACGCAACCCCCACTGGTTGGGGCATTGC
CACCACCTGTCAGCTCCTTTCCGGGACTTTCGCTTTCCCCCTCCCTATTGCCACGGCGGAACTCATCGCC
GCCTGCCTTGCCCGCTGCTGGACAGGGGCTCGGCTGTTGGGCACTGACAATTCCGTGGTGTTGTCGGGGA
AATCATCGTCCTTTCCTTGGCTGCTCGCCTGTGTTGCCACCTGGATTCTGCGCGGGACGTCCTTCTGCTA
CGTCCCTTCGGCCCTCAATCCAGCGGACCTTCCTTCCCGCGGCCTGCTGCCGGCTCTGCGGCCTCTTCCG
CGTCTTCGAGATCTGCCTCGACTGTGCCTTCTAGTTGCCAGCCATCTGTTGTTTGCCCCTCCCCCGTGCC
TTCCTTGACCCTGGAAGGTGCCACTCCCACTGTCCTTTCCTAATAAAATGAGGAAATTGCATCGCATTGT
CTGAGTAGGTGTCATTCTATTCTGGGGGGTGGGGTGGGGCAGGACAGCAAGGGGGAGGATTGGGAAGACA
ATAGCAGGCATGCTGGGGACTCGAGTTAAGGGCGAATTCCCGATAAGGATCTTCCTAGAGCATGGCTACG
TAGATAAGTAGCATGGCGGGTTAATCATTAACTACAAGGAACCCCTAGTGATGGAGTTGGCCACTCCCTC
TCTGCGCGCTCGCTCGCTCACTGAGGCCGGGCGACCAAAGGTCGCCCGACGCCCGGGCTTTGCCCGGGCG
GCCTCAGTGAGCGAGCGAGCGCGCAGCCTTAATTAACCTAATTCACTGGCCGTCGTTTTACAACGTCGTG
ACTGGGAAAACCCTGGCGTTACCCAACTTAATCGCCTTGCAGCACATCCCCCTTTCGCCAGCTGGCGTAA
TAGCGAAGAGGCCCGCACCGATCGCCCTTCCCAACAGTTGCGCAGCCTGAATGGCGAATGGG
[124 nt withheld, positions 4893-5016]
C
[91 nt withheld, positions 5018-5108]
A
[49 nt withheld, positions 5110-5158]
CCTTTGACGTTGGAGTCCACGTTCTTT
[37 nt withheld, positions 5186-5222]
ACCCTATCTCGGTCTATTCTTTTGATTTATAAGGGATTTTGCCGATTTCGGCCTATTGGTTAAAAAATGA
GCTGATTTAACAAAAATTTAACGCGAATTTTAACAAAATATTAACGCTTACAATTTAGGTGGCACTTTTC
GGGGAAATGTGCGCGGAACCCCTATTTGTTTATTTTTCTAAATACATTCAAATATGTATCCGCTCATGAG
ACAATAACCCTGATAAATGCTTCAATAATATTGAAAAAGGAAGAGTATGAGTATTCAACATTTCCGTGTC
GCCCTTATTCCCTTTTTTGCGGCATTTTGCCTTCCTGTTTTTGCTCACCCAGAAACGCTGGTGAAAGTAA
AAGATGCTGAAGATCAGTTGGGTGCACGAGTGGGTTACATCGAACTGGATCTCAACAGCGGTAAGATCCT
TGAGAGTTTTCGCCCCGAAGAACGTTTTCCAATGATGAGCACTTTTAAAGTTCTGCTATGTGGCGCGGTA
TTATCCCGTATTGACGCCGGGCAAGAGCAACTCGGTCGCCGCATACACTATTCTCAGAATGACTTGGTTG
AGTACTCACCAGTCACAGAAAAGCATCTTACGGATGGCATGACAGTAAGAGAATTATGCAGTGCTGCCAT
AACCATGAGTGATAACACTGCGGCCAACTTACTTCTGACAACGATCGGAGGACCGAAGGAGCTAACCGCT
TTTTTGCACAACATGGGGGATCATGTAACTCGCCTTGATCGTTGGGAACCGGAGCTGAATGAAGCCATAC
CAAACGACGAGCGTGACACCACGATGCCTGTAGCAATGGCAACAACGTTGCGCAAACTATTAACTGGCGA
ACTACTTACTCTAGCTTCCCGGCAACAATTAATAGACTGGATGGAGGCGGATAAAGTTGCAGGACCACTT
CTGCGCTCGGCCCTTCCGGCTGGCTGGTTTATTGCTGATAAATCTGGAGCCGGTGAGCGTGGGTCTCGCG
GTATCATTGCAGCACTGGGGCCAGATGGTAAGCCCTCCCGTATCGTAGTTATCTACACGACGGGGAGTCA
GGCAACTATGGATGAACGAAATAGACAGATCGCTGAGATAGGTGCCTCACTGATTAAGCATTGGTAACTG
TCAGACCAAGTTTACTCATATATACTTTAGATTGATTTAAAACTTCATTTTTAATTTAAAAGGATCTAGG
TGAAGATCCTTTTTGATAATCTCATGACCAAAATCCCTTAACGTGAGTTTTCGTTCCACTGAGCGTCAGA
CCCCGTAGAAAAGATCAAAGGATCTTCTTGAGATCCTTTTTTTCTGCGCGTAATCTGCTGCTTGCAAACA
AAAAAACCACCGCTACCAGCGGTGGTTTGTTTGCCGGATCAAGAGCTACCAACTCTTTTTCCGAAGGTAA
CTGGCTTCAGCAGAGCGCAGATACCAAATACTGTTCTTCTAGTGTAGCCGTAGTTAGGCCACCACTTCAA
GAACTCTGTAGCACCGCCTACATACCTCGCTCTGCTAATCCTGTTACCAGTGGCTGCTGCCAGTGGCGAT
AAGTCGTGTCTTACCGGGTTGGACTCAAGACGATAGTTACCGGATAAGGCGCAGCGGTCGGGCTGAACGG
GGGGTTCGTGCACACAGCCCAGCTTGGAGCGAACGACCTACACCGAACTGAGATACCTACAGCGTGAGCT
ATGAGAAAGCGCCACGCTTCCCGAAGGGAGAAAGGCGGACAGGTATCCGGTAAGCGGCAGGGTCGGAACA
GGAGAGCGCACGAGGGAGCTTCCAGGGGGAAACGCCTGGTATCTTTATAGTCCTGTCGGGTTTCGCCACC
TCTGACTTGAGCGTCGATTTTTGTGATGCTCGTCAGGGGGGCGGAGCCTATGGAAAAACGCCAGCAACGC
GGCCTTTTTACGGTTCCTGGCCTTTTGCTGGCCTTTTGCTCACATGTTCTTTCCTGCGTTATCCCCTGAT
TCTGTGGATAACCGTATTACCGCCTTTGAGTGAGCTGATACCGCTCGCCGCAGCCGAACGACCGAGCGCA
GCGAGTCAGTGAGCGAGGAAGCGGAAGAGCGCCCAATACGCAAACCGCCTCTCCCCGCGCGTTGGCCGAT
TCATTAATGCAGCTG
Features (pLannotate 1.2.2; 17 found; start..end, strand, type, name):
     49..70      +  protein_bind   CAP binding site: CAP binding activates transcription in the presence of cAMP. E. coli catabolite activator protein
     85..115     +  promoter       lac promoter: promoter for the E. coli lac operon
    123..139     +  protein_bind   lac operator: The lac repressor binds to the lac operator to inhibit transcription in E. coli. This inhibition can be relieved by adding lactose or isopropyl-β-D-thiogalactopyranoside (IPTG). lac repressor encoded by lacI
    200..330     -  repeat_region  AAV2 ITR (fragment): inverted terminal repeat of adeno-associated virus serotype 2 inverted
    670..1079    +  promoter       TBG promoter: promoter from the human thyroxine-binding globulin gene (Yan et al., 2012)
   1139..1271    +  intron         chimeric intron: chimera between introns from human β-globin and immunoglobulin heavy chain genes
   2282..3001    +  CDS            cEGFP: cEGFP is a basic (constitutively fluorescent) green fluorescent protein published in 2008, derived from Aequorea victoria.
   3281..3721    +  CDS            miRFP670nano: miRFP670nano is a basic (constitutively fluorescent) near ir fluorescent protein published in 2019, derived from Nostoc punctiforme. It has very low acid sensitivity. It requires the cofactor biliverdin for fluorescence.
   3737..4278    +  misc_feature   WPRE (fragment): woodchuck hepatitis virus posttranscriptional regulatory element
   4292..4499    +  polyA_signal   bGH poly(A) signal: bovine growth hormone polyadenylation signal
   4587..4717    +  repeat_region  AAV2 ITR (fragment): inverted terminal repeat of adeno-associated virus serotype 2 inverted
   4731..4888    +  CDS            lacZα (fragment): LacZα fragment of β-galactosidase; lacZ fragment
   4893..5321    +  rep_origin     f1 ori (sequence partly withheld): f1 bacteriophage origin of replication; arrow indicates direction of (+) strand synthesis
   5374..5478    +  promoter       AmpR promoter: bla
   5479..6339    +  CDS            AmpR: β-lactamase; bla; confers resistance to ampicillin, carbenicillin, and related antibiotics
   6510..7098    +  rep_origin     ori: high-copy-number ColE1/pMB1/pBR322/pUC origin of replication
   7281..36      +  CDS            lacI (fragment) (across the origin): lac repressor; lacI; The lac repressor binds to the lac operator to inhibit transcription in E. coli. This inhibition can be relieved by adding lactose or isopropyl-β-D-thiogalactopyranoside (IPTG).
