[The description below was written by a language model from this plasmid's Addgene catalogue record and pLannotate feature annotations shown in this document.]
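Description:
pAAV.TBG.(cyto).iGlucoSnFR2.mIRFP670nano3 is a 7,337-nt AAV transfer plasmid built on a pAAV backbone. It is used to package a recombinant adeno-associated virus genome that expresses a genetically encoded glucose sensor in the cytosol. In bacteria it is maintained by a high-copy ColE1/pUC-type origin and selected with ampicillin through the bla gene and its own promoter. An f1 origin and remnants of a lac cloning region (CAP site, lac promoter and operator, lacZα and lacI fragments) lie in the backbone outside the viral cassette. The recorded host is a recombination-deficient strain, a common choice for preserving the repeat-rich ITRs.

The payload sits between two AAV2 inverted terminal repeats, which are the cis elements needed for genome replication and encapsidation. Expression is driven by the human thyroxine-binding globulin (TBG) promoter, generally used for hepatocyte-selective expression, followed by a chimeric β-globin/immunoglobulin intron that promotes efficient transcript processing. The open reading frame encodes iGlucoSnFR2, a green fluorescent glucose indicator. The annotation tool recognises only its GFP-derived portion (labelled cEGFP), leaving about a kilobase of upstream sequence unannotated that presumably includes the glucose-binding portion of the sensor. Downstream lies a near-infrared, biliverdin-dependent fluorescent protein, matched to miRFP670nano and named mIRFP670nano3 in the record. This protein does not respond to glucose, so it can serve as a reference signal for expression level or ratiometric normalisation. A WPRE fragment and the bovine growth hormone polyadenylation signal complete the cassette. The "(cyto)" label and the stated purpose indicate intracellular rather than surface-displayed sensing.
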