Addgene plasmid #244103: pAAV.TBG.(cyto).iGlucoSnFR2.mIRFP670nano3
Purpose: Cytosolic expression of green glucose sensor with non-responsive mIRFP
Depositing lab: Tim Brown & HHMI-JRC Tool Translation Team. Depositing organization: HHMI, Janelia Research Campus. Publication: iGlucoSnFR2: A genetically encoded fluorescent sensor for measuring intracellular or extracellular glucose in vivo in mouse brain. Marvin JS, Machler P, Meng C, Ates T, Patel RH, Adhikari R, Makurath MA, Ku Z, Feliciano D, Atasoy D, Cui G, Kleinfeld D, Brown TA. Sci Adv. 2025 Nov 14;11(46):eadz3889. doi: 10.1126/sciadv.adz3889. Epub 2025 Nov 12. PubMed 41223288.
Backbone
  Vector backbone: pAAV
  Vector type: AAV
Growth in bacteria
  Bacterial resistance: Ampicillin, 100 μg/mL
  Growth temperature: 37°C
  Growth strain: NEB Stable
  Copy number: High Copy
Gene/Insert
  Gene/Insert name: iGlucoSnFR2.mIRFP670nano3
  Species: M. musculus (mouse), Synthetic
  Cloning method: Restriction Enzyme; 5′ cloning site Unknown (unknown if destroyed)
Terms and licenses: Academic/Nonprofit Terms; Industry Terms: Not Available to Industry
How to cite: pAAV.TBG.(cyto).iGlucoSnFR2.mIRFP670nano3 was a gift from Tim Brown & HHMI-JRC Tool Translation Team (Addgene plasmid # 244103 ; http://n2t.net/addgene:244103 ; RRID:Addgene_244103)
